Addgene plasmid #218482: AdeC-pET21b
Purpose: Expresses adenine deaminase in E. coli with a C-terminal his tag
Depositing lab: Audrey Lamb. Depositing organization: University of Texas at San Antonio. Publication: A continuous fluorescence assay to measure nicotianamine synthase activity. Pasin TM, Meneely KM, Ruiz DM, Lamb AL. Methods Enzymol. 2024;702:51-74. doi: 10.1016/bs.mie.2024.06.013. Epub 2024 Jul 8. PubMed 39155120.
Backbone
  Vector backbone: pET21b
  Backbone size w/o insert (bp): 5442
  Total vector size (bp): 7131
  Vector type: Bacterial Expression
Growth in bacteria
  Bacterial resistance: Ampicillin, 100 μg/mL
  Growth temperature: 37°C
  Growth strain: DH5alpha
  Copy number: High Copy
Gene/Insert
  Gene/Insert name: Adenine deaminase (alt name: AdeC)
  Species: Escherichia coli
  Insert size (bp): 1788
  GenBank ID: U00096
  Tag / fusion protein: His tag (C terminal on backbone)
  Cloning method: Gene Synthesis
  Sequencing primers: 5′ ATG CGT CCG GCG TAG A; 3′ TAG TTA TTG CTC AGC GGT GG
Resource information
  A portion of this plasmid was derived from a plasmid made by: Gene was codon optimized, synthesized and cloned into pET21b by Genscript
Terms and licenses: Academic/Nonprofit Terms; Industry Terms: Not Available to Industry
How to cite: AdeC-pET21b was a gift from Audrey Lamb (Addgene plasmid # 218482 ; http://n2t.net/addgene:218482 ; RRID:Addgene_218482)
