[The description below was written by a language model from this plasmid's Addgene catalogue record and pLannotate feature annotations shown in this document.]
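Description:
AdeC-pET21b is a 7,131 bp bacterial expression plasmid built on the pET21b backbone for producing Escherichia coli adenine deaminase (AdeC, the product of the ade gene, also known as yicP) with a C-terminal His tag. The coding sequence was codon optimized, made by gene synthesis and cloned commercially into the vector. The plasmid replicates from a ColE1/pMB1-type origin and is selected with ampicillin through the bla β-lactamase gene and its own promoter. The catalogue lists it as high copy, although the annotation also shows the pBR322-derived rop gene and bom region, which normally moderate copy number. An f1 phage origin is present as well. Short tetracycline-resistance fragments and a predicted open reading frame appear to be non-functional remnants of the pBR322 lineage.

Expression follows the standard pET arrangement. A T7 promoter is immediately followed by a lac operator, then the strong ribosome binding site from T7 gene 10, the adenine deaminase open reading frame, a short hexahistidine-length segment (annotated as a fragment of a 9xHis tag) supplied by the backbone, and the T7 terminator. A small annotated SET1 fragment lies after the tag and is probably a sequence-similarity hit in backbone sequence rather than a designed fusion partner. The plasmid-borne lacI gene supplies lac repressor, so transcription stays low until IPTG induction in a host that provides T7 RNA polymerase. The His tag allows purification by metal-affinity chromatography. The associated publication describes a continuous fluorescence assay for nicotianamine synthase activity, which suggests the purified deaminase is used as a reagent enzyme in that assay, though the record does not state its exact role.
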