Features (pLannotate 1.2.2; 19 found; start..end, strand, type, name):
     12..467     +  rep_origin     f1 ori (sequence partly withheld): f1 bacteriophage origin of replication; arrow indicates direction of (+) strand synthesis
    494..598     +  promoter       AmpR promoter: bla
    599..1459    +  CDS            AmpR: β-lactamase; bla; confers resistance to ampicillin, carbenicillin, and related antibiotics
   1630..2218    +  rep_origin     ori: high-copy-number ColE1/pMB1/pBR322/pUC origin of replication
   2404..2546    -  misc_feature   bom: basis of mobility region from pBR322
   2648..2839    -  CDS            rop: Rop protein, which maintains plasmids at low copy number; rop
   2856..3236    +  CDS            YPB1_ECOLX: Protein predicted: Swiss-Prot protein existence level 4. From Escherichia coli.
   3308..3599    -  CDS            TcR (fragment): tetracycline efflux protein; tet; confers resistance to tetracycline
   3614..3635    -  protein_bind   CAP binding site: CAP binding activates transcription in the presence of cAMP. E. coli catabolite activator protein
   3648..4730    -  CDS            lacI: lac repressor; lacI; The lac repressor binds to the lac operator to inhibit transcription in E. coli. This inhibition can be relieved by adding lactose or isopropyl-β-D-thiogalactopyranoside (IPTG).
   4731..4808    -  promoter       lacI promoter: lacI
   4816..5095    -  CDS            TcR (fragment): tetracycline efflux protein; tet; confers resistance to tetracycline
   5117..5135    +  promoter       T7 promoter: promoter for bacteriophage T7 RNA polymerase
   5136..5160    +  protein_bind   lac operator: The lac repressor binds to the lac operator to inhibit transcription in E. coli. This inhibition can be relieved by adding lactose or isopropyl-β-D-thiogalactopyranoside (IPTG). lac repressor encoded by lacI
   5175..5197    +  RBS            RBS: efficient ribosome binding site from bacteriophage T7 gene 10 (Olins and Rangwala, 1989)
   5205..6968    +  CDS            ade: ADEC_ECOLI - Also known as yicP. Experimental evidence at protein level: Swiss-Prot protein existence level 1. From Escherichia coli (strain K12).
   6975..6992    +  CDS            9xHis (fragment): 9xHis affinity tag
   7002..7051    +  CDS            SET1 (fragment): solubility-enhancement tag derived from T7 phage gene 10B
   7059..7106    +  terminator     T7 terminator: transcription terminator for bacteriophage T7 RNA polymerase
>Addgene plasmid #218482 | AdeC-pET21b | addgene full sequence | sequence record 431697 | Addgene NGS Result
TGGCGAATGGG
[124 nt withheld, positions 12-135]
C
[91 nt withheld, positions 137-227]
A
[49 nt withheld, positions 229-277]
CCTTTGACGTTGGAGTCCACGTTCTTT
[37 nt withheld, positions 305-341]
ACCCTATCTCGGTCTATTCTTTTGATTTATAAGGGATTTTGCCGATTTCGGCCTATTGGTTAAAAAATGA
GCTGATTTAACAAAAATTTAACGCGAATTTTAACAAAATATTAACGTTTACAATTTCAGGTGGCACTTTT
CGGGGAAATGTGCGCGGAACCCCTATTTGTTTATTTTTCTAAATACATTCAAATATGTATCCGCTCATGA
GACAATAACCCTGATAAATGCTTCAATAATATTGAAAAAGGAAGAGTATGAGTATTCAACATTTCCGTGT
CGCCCTTATTCCCTTTTTTGCGGCATTTTGCCTTCCTGTTTTTGCTCACCCAGAAACGCTGGTGAAAGTA
AAAGATGCTGAAGATCAGTTGGGTGCACGAGTGGGTTACATCGAACTGGATCTCAACAGCGGTAAGATCC
TTGAGAGTTTTCGCCCCGAAGAACGTTTTCCAATGATGAGCACTTTTAAAGTTCTGCTATGTGGCGCGGT
ATTATCCCGTATTGACGCCGGGCAAGAGCAACTCGGTCGCCGCATACACTATTCTCAGAATGACTTGGTT
GAGTACTCACCAGTCACAGAAAAGCATCTTACGGATGGCATGACAGTAAGAGAATTATGCAGTGCTGCCA
TAACCATGAGTGATAACACTGCGGCCAACTTACTTCTGACAACGATCGGAGGACCGAAGGAGCTAACCGC
TTTTTTGCACAACATGGGGGATCATGTAACTCGCCTTGATCGTTGGGAACCGGAGCTGAATGAAGCCATA
CCAAACGACGAGCGTGACACCACGATGCCTGCAGCAATGGCAACAACGTTGCGCAAACTATTAACTGGCG
AACTACTTACTCTAGCTTCCCGGCAACAATTAATAGACTGGATGGAGGCGGATAAAGTTGCAGGACCACT
TCTGCGCTCGGCCCTTCCGGCTGGCTGGTTTATTGCTGATAAATCTGGAGCCGGTGAGCGTGGGTCTCGC
GGTATCATTGCAGCACTGGGGCCAGATGGTAAGCCCTCCCGTATCGTAGTTATCTACACGACGGGGAGTC
AGGCAACTATGGATGAACGAAATAGACAGATCGCTGAGATAGGTGCCTCACTGATTAAGCATTGGTAACT
GTCAGACCAAGTTTACTCATATATACTTTAGATTGATTTAAAACTTCATTTTTAATTTAAAAGGATCTAG
GTGAAGATCCTTTTTGATAATCTCATGACCAAAATCCCTTAACGTGAGTTTTCGTTCCACTGAGCGTCAG
ACCCCGTAGAAAAGATCAAAGGATCTTCTTGAGATCCTTTTTTTCTGCGCGTAATCTGCTGCTTGCAAAC
AAAAAAACCACCGCTACCAGCGGTGGTTTGTTTGCCGGATCAAGAGCTACCAACTCTTTTTCCGAAGGTA
ACTGGCTTCAGCAGAGCGCAGATACCAAATACTGTCCTTCTAGTGTAGCCGTAGTTAGGCCACCACTTCA
AGAACTCTGTAGCACCGCCTACATACCTCGCTCTGCTAATCCTGTTACCAGTGGCTGCTGCCAGTGGCGA
TAAGTCGTGTCTTACCGGGTTGGACTCAAGACGATAGTTACCGGATAAGGCGCAGCGGTCGGGCTGAACG
GGGGGTTCGTGCACACAGCCCAGCTTGGAGCGAACGACCTACACCGAACTGAGATACCTACAGCGTGAGC
TATGAGAAAGCGCCACGCTTCCCGAAGGGAGAAAGGCGGACAGGTATCCGGTAAGCGGCAGGGTCGGAAC
AGGAGAGCGCACGAGGGAGCTTCCAGGGGGAAACGCCTGGTATCTTTATAGTCCTGTCGGGTTTCGCCAC
CTCTGACTTGAGCGTCGATTTTTGTGATGCTCGTCAGGGGGGCGGAGCCTATGGAAAAACGCCAGCAACG
CGGCCTTTTTACGGTTCCTGGCCTTTTGCTGGCCTTTTGCTCACATGTTCTTTCCTGCGTTATCCCCTGA
TTCTGTGGATAACCGTATTACCGCCTTTGAGTGAGCTGATACCGCTCGCCGCAGCCGAACGACCGAGCGC
AGCGAGTCAGTGAGCGAGGAAGCGGAAGAGCGCCTGATGCGGTATTTTCTCCTTACGCATCTGTGCGGTA
TTTCACACCGCATATATGGTGCACTCTCAGTACAATCTGCTCTGATGCCGCATAGTTAAGCCAGTATACA
CTCCGCTATCGCTACGTGACTGGGTCATGGCTGCGCCCCGACACCCGCCAACACCCGCTGACGCGCCCTG
ACGGGCTTGTCTGCTCCCGGCATCCGCTTACAGACAAGCTGTGACCGTCTCCGGGAGCTGCATGTGTCAG
AGGTTTTCACCGTCATCACCGAAACGCGCGAGGCAGCTGCGGTAAAGCTCATCAGCGTGGTCGTGAAGCG
ATTCACAGATGTCTGCCTGTTCATCCGCGTCCAGCTCGTTGAGTTTCTCCAGAAGCGTTAATGTCTGGCT
TCTGATAAAGCGGGCCATGTTAAGGGCGGTTTTTTCCTGTTTGGTCACTGATGCCTCCGTGTAAGGGGGA
TTTCTGTTCATGGGGGTAATGATACCGATGAAACGAGAGAGGATGCTCACGATACGGGTTACTGATGATG
AACATGCCCGGTTACTGGAACGTTGTGAGGGTAAACAACTGGCGGTATGGATGCGGCGGGACCAGAGAAA
AATCACTCAGGGTCAATGCCAGCGCTTCGTTAATACAGATGTAGGTGTTCCACAGGGTAGCCAGCAGCAT
CCTGCGATGCAGATCCGGAACATAATGGTGCAGGGCGCTGACTTCCGCGTTTCCAGACTTTACGAAACAC
GGAAACCGAAGACCATTCATGTTGTTGCTCAGGTCGCAGACGTTTTGCAGCAGCAGTCGCTTCACGTTCG
CTCGCGTATCGGTGATTCATTCTGCTAACCAGTAAGGCAACCCCGCCAGCCTAGCCGGGTCCTCAACGAC
AGGAGCACGATCATGCGCACCCGTGGGGCCGCCATGCCGGCGATAATGGCCTGCTTCTCGCCGAAACGTT
TGGTGGCGGGACCAGTGACGAAGGCTTGAGCGAGGGCGTGCAAGATTCCGAATACCGCAAGCGACAGGCC
GATCATCGTCGCGCTCCAGCGAAAGCGGTCCTCGCCGAAAATGACCCAGAGCGCTGCCGGCACCTGTCCT
ACGAGTTGCATGATAAAGAAGACAGTCATAAGTGCGGCGACGATAGTCATGCCCCGCGCCCACCGGAAGG
AGCTGACTGGGTTGAAGGCTCTCAAGGGCATCGGTCGAGATCCCGGTGCCTAATGAGTGAGCTAACTTAC
ATTAATTGCGTTGCGCTCACTGCCCGCTTTCCAGTCGGGAAACCTGTCGTGCCAGCTGCATTAATGAATC
GGCCAACGCGCGGGGAGAGGCGGTTTGCGTATTGGGCGCCAGGGTGGTTTTTCTTTTCACCAGTGAGACG
GGCAACAGCTGATTGCCCTTCACCGCCTGGCCCTGAGAGAGTTGCAGCAAGCGGTCCACGCTGGTTTGCC
CCAGCAGGCGAAAATCCTGTTTGATGGTGGTTAACGGCGGGATATAACATGAGCTGTCTTCGGTATCGTC
GTATCCCACTACCGAGATATCCGCACCAACGCGCAGCCCGGACTCGGTAATGGCGCGCATTGCGCCCAGC
GCCATCTGATCGTTGGCAACCAGCATCGCAGTGGGAACGATGCCCTCATTCAGCATTTGCATGGTTTGTT
GAAAACCGGACATGGCACTCCAGTCGCCTTCCCGTTCCGCTATCGGCTGAATTTGATTGCGAGTGAGATA
TTTATGCCAGCCAGCCAGACGCAGACGCGCCGAGACAGAACTTAATGGGCCCGCTAACAGCGCGATTTGC
TGGTGACCCAATGCGACCAGATGCTCCACGCCCAGTCGCGTACCGTCTTCATGGGAGAAAATAATACTGT
TGATGGGTGTCTGGTCAGAGACATCAAGAAATAACGCCGGAACATTAGTGCAGGCAGCTTCCACAGCAAT
GGCATCCTGGTCATCCAGCGGATAGTTAATGATCAGCCCACTGACGCGTTGCGCGAGAAGATTGTGCACC
GCCGCTTTACAGGCTTCGACGCCGCTTCGTTCTACCATCGACACCACCACGCTGGCACCCAGTTGATCGG
CGCGAGATTTAATCGCCGCGACAATTTGCGACGGCGCGTGCAGGGCCAGACTGGAGGTGGCAACGCCAAT
CAGCAACGACTGTTTGCCCGCCAGTTGTTGTGCCACGCGGTTGGGAATGTAATTCAGCTCCGCCATCGCC
GCTTCCACTTTTTCCCGCGTTTTCGCAGAAACGTGGCTGGCCTGGTTCACCACGCGGGAAACGGTCTGAT
AAGAGACACCGGCATACTCTGCGACATCGTATAACGTTACTGGTTTCACATTCACCACCCTGAATTGACT
CTCTTCCGGGCGCTATCATGCCATACCGCGAAAGGTTTTGCGCCATTCGATGGTGTCCGGGATCTCGACG
CTCTCCCTTATGCGACTCCTGCATTAGGAAGCAGCCCAGTAGTAGGTTGAGGCCGTTGAGCACCGCCGCC
GCAAGGAATGGTGCATGCAAGGAGATGGCGCCCAACAGTCCCCCGGCCACGGGGCCTGCCACCATACCCA
CGCCGAAACAAGCGCTCATGAGCCCGAAGTGGCGAGCCCGATCTTCCCCATCGGTGATGTCGGCGATATA
GGCGCCAGCAACCGCACCTGTGGCGCCGGTGATGCCGGCCACGATGCGTCCGGCGTAGAGGATCGAGATC
TCGATCCCGCGAAATTAATACGACTCACTATAGGGGAATTGTGAGCGGATAACAATTCCCCTCTAGAAAT
AATTTTGTTTAACTTTAAGAAGGAGATATACATATGAATAATTCAATAAACCACAAATTTCATCACATCT
CGCGCGCAGAGTATCAAGAACTCCTAGCGGTCTCTCGTGGCGATGCCGTGGCGGATTATATCATTGACAA
TGTGTCAATTCTGGACCTGATTAACGGTGGGGAGATCTCTGGACCGATCGTTATCAAAGGTCGTTACATC
GCTGGTGTGGGTGCGGAGTACACCGACGCTCCAGCCCTGCAACGTATTGATGCGCGTGGTGCAACGGCAG
TGCCGGGCTTCATCGACGCGCACCTGCATATTGAATCTTCTATGATGACGCCGGTTACCTTTGAAACCGC
GACCTTGCCGCGTGGTTTGACTACCGTGATCTGCGATCCGCATGAGATCGTCAACGTTATGGGTGAAGCA
GGCTTCGCTTGGTTTGCCCGCTGCGCAGAGCAAGCGCGCCAAAACCAGTATCTGCAAGTGAGCAGCTGTG
TTCCGGCCCTGGAGGGTTGTGATGTTAACGGCGCGTCGTTTACCCTGGAACAAATGCTGGCCTGGAGAGA
TCATCCGCAGGTCACTGGTCTGGCGGAGATGATGGATTACCCGGGCGTTATCAGCGGTCAGAATGCGTTG
CTGGACAAACTGGACGCGTTTCGTCACTTAACCCTGGACGGCCACTGCCCGGGCCTGGGTGGTAAGGAAC
TGAATGCCTACATTACCGCGGGTATTGAGAACTGCCATGAAAGCTATCAACTGGAAGAGGGCCGTCGTAA
GCTGCAGCTGGGCATGAGCTTGATGATTCGCGAAGGCAGCGCTGCGCGTAACCTGAACGCACTCGCTCCG
CTGATCAACGAATTCAACTCCCCGCAATGTATGCTGTGCACCGACGACCGCAATCCGTGGGAAATTGCGC
ACGAGGGCCACATTGACGCGTTAATCCGTCGTCTGATCGAGCAGCATAACGTGCCGCTCCACGTGGCATA
CCGCGTGGCTTCTTGGTCGACCGCACGTCACTTTGGTCTGAACCACCTGGGCTTGTTGGCTCCGGGCAAA
CAGGCAGATATTGTTTTGCTTAGCGATGCGCGGAAGGTGACCGTACAGCAGGTCTTAGTTAAAGGCGAGC
CGATCGACGCGCAGACCTTGCAAGCGGAGGAAAGTGCTCGTCTGGCGCAGTCGGCGCCACCGTATGGTAA
TACCATTGCGCGCCAGCCGGTTTCCGCGTCCGACTTCGCCCTGCAGTTTACTCCGGGTAAGCGCTACCGC
GTTATTGACGTCATCCACAACGAACTCATCACCCATAGCCACAGCAGCGTTTATAGCGAAAACGGCTTCG
ACCGTGACGATGTGTCGTTCATCGCAGTTCTGGAACGTTACGGCCAACGTCTGGCCCCAGCATGTGGTTT
GCTGGGCGGTTTCGGCTTGAATGAGGGGGCTCTGGCGGCAACTGTGTCCCATGATAGCCATAACATTGTG
GTGATTGGTCGTAGCGCTGAAGAAATGGCACTGGCGGTTAATCAGGTCATCCAGGATGGTGGTGGTCTAT
GCGTTGTTCGTAATGGCCAAGTGCAGAGCCACTTGCCGCTGCCTATTGCGGGTCTCATGAGCACCGATAC
CGCGCAGTCCCTGGCGGAGCAGATAGACGCGCTTAAGGCGGCGGCCAGAGAGTGCGGTCCGCTGCCAGAT
GAACCGTTTATCCAAATGGCATTCCTGAGCCTGCCGGTGATCCCGGCCCTGAAGCTGACGAGCCAGGGTC
TGTTTGACGGTGAGAAATTCGCCTTCACGACCCTGGAGGTAACGGAACTCGAGCACCACCACCACCACCA
CTGAGATCCGGCTGCTAACAAAGCCCGAAAGGAAGCTGAGTTGGCTGCTGCCACCGCTGAGCAATAACTA
GCATAACCCCTTGGGGCCTCTAAACGGGTCTTGAGGGGTTTTTTGCTGAAAGGAGGAACTATATCCGGAT
